Addgene plasmid #172343: pBAD-BRIC
Purpose: Bioluminescent Red Indicator for Calcium (bacterial expression)
Depositing lab: Huiwang Ai. Depositing organization: University of Virginia. Publication: A luciferase prosubstrate and a red bioluminescent calcium indicator for imaging neuronal activity in mice. Tian X, Zhang Y, Li X, Xiong Y, Wu T, Ai HW. Nat Commun. 2022 Jul 8;13(1):3967. doi: 10.1038/s41467-022-31673-x. PubMed 35803917.
Backbone
  Vector backbone: pBAD/HisB
  Vector type: Bacterial Expression
Growth in bacteria
  Bacterial resistance: Ampicillin, 100 μg/mL
  Growth temperature: 37°C
  Growth strain: DH5alpha
  Copy number: Low Copy
Gene/Insert
  Gene/Insert name: BRIC
  Species: Synthetic
  Cloning method: Gibson Cloning
  Sequencing primers: 5′ pBAD-Forward; 3′ pBAD-Reverse
Terms and licenses: Academic/Nonprofit Terms; Industry Terms: Not Available to Industry
Depositor comments: Please visit https://www.biorxiv.org/content/10.1101/2021.12.06.471018v1 for bioRxiv preprint.
How to cite: pBAD-BRIC was a gift from Huiwang Ai (Addgene plasmid # 172343 ; http://n2t.net/addgene:172343 ; RRID:Addgene_172343)
