[The description below was written by a language model from this plasmid's Addgene catalogue record and pLannotate feature annotations shown in this document.]
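Description:
pBAD-BRIC is a 5.8 kb bacterial expression plasmid built on the pBAD/HisB backbone that produces BRIC, a synthetic Bioluminescent Red Indicator for Calcium. It replicates in E. coli from a ColE1/pMB1-family origin, next to the pBR322 bom region and a fragment of rop. The catalogue entry lists it as low copy, although the automated annotation labels the origin generically as high-copy. Selection is by ampicillin through the β-lactamase gene under its own promoter. Expression is driven by the araBAD promoter, with the divergently transcribed araC regulator also on the plasmid, so transcription is induced by L-arabinose. The rrnB T1 and T2 terminators follow the coding region.

The open reading frame begins with the backbone's N-terminal leader: a short region annotated as a fragment of a composite His-containing tag, the T7 gene 10 leader, and the Xpress epitope with its enterokinase site. The sensor itself follows. It starts with an mScarlet-I-derived red fluorescent protein, then an N-terminal portion of NanoLuc luciferase, a calmodulin domain, a short peptide matching myosin light chain kinase 2 (a calmodulin-binding sequence of the kind commonly used in calcium sensors), and the remaining C-terminal NanoLuc fragment, and it ends with a partial match to Strep-Tag II. This layout suggests that calcium-dependent binding of calmodulin to its target peptide, inserted within the luciferase, modulates light output, and that the fused red fluorescent protein acts as an energy-transfer acceptor that shifts emission toward the red. The record does not spell out this mechanism. The construct suits arabinose-induced production and tag-based purification of the indicator protein for in vitro characterisation, in connection with work on imaging neuronal activity in mice.
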