Features (pLannotate 1.2.2; 19 found; start..end, strand, type, name):
      1..285     +  promoter       araBAD promoter: araBAD; promoter of the L-arabinose operon of E. coli; the araC regulatory gene is transcribed in the opposite direction (Guzman et al., 1995)
    331..351     +  CDS            capTEV™ (fragment): composite tag for in vivo biotinylation, TEV protease cleavage, and 6xHis tagging
    352..384     +  CDS            T7 tag (gene 10 leader): leader peptide from bacteriophage T7 gene 10 promotes efficient translation in E. coli
    388..411     +  CDS            Xpress™ tag: Xpress™ epitope tag, including an enterokinase recognition and cleavage site
    427..1091    +  CDS            mScarlet-I (fragment): bright monomeric red fluorescent protein evolved from a synthetic template (Bindels et al., 2016) matures faster than mScarlet
   1099..1488    +  CDS            Nluc (fragment): NanoLuc® luciferase human codon-optimized
   1492..1938    +  CDS            CALMA_HALRO: Experimental evidence at protein level: Swiss-Prot protein existence level 1. Calmodulin mediates the control of a large number of enzymes, ion channels and other proteins by Ca(2+). Among the enzymes to be stimulated by the calmodulin-Ca(2+) complex are a number of protein kinases and phosphatases. From Halocynthia roretzi (Sea squirt) (Cynthia roretzi).
   1951..2028    +  CDS            MYLK2 (fragment): MYLK2_HUMAN - Experimental evidence at protein level: Swiss-Prot protein existence level 1. Implicated in the level of global muscle contraction and cardiac function. Phosphorylates a specific serine in the N-terminus of a myosin light chain. From Homo sapiens (Human).
   2035..2149    +  CDS            Nluc (fragment): NanoLuc® luciferase human codon-optimized
   2149..2171    +  CDS            Strep-Tag II (fragment): peptide that binds Strep-Tactin®, an engineered form of streptavidin
   2265..2380    +  ncRNA          5S rRNA: Accession: RF00001 - 5S ribosomal RNA
   2384..2470    +  terminator     rrnB T1 terminator: Escherichia coli rrnB; transcription terminator T1 from the E. coli rrnB gene
   2562..2589    +  terminator     rrnB T2 terminator: transcription terminator T2 from the E. coli rrnB gene
   2608..2699    +  promoter       AmpR promoter: bla
   2700..3560    +  CDS            AmpR: β-lactamase; bla; confers resistance to ampicillin, carbenicillin, and related antibiotics
   3731..4319    +  rep_origin     ori: high-copy-number ColE1/pMB1/pBR322/pUC origin of replication
   4505..4645    -  misc_feature   bom: basis of mobility region from pBR322
   4747..4787    -  CDS            rop (fragment): Rop protein, which maintains plasmids at low copy number; rop
   4909..5787    -  CDS            araC: L-arabinose regulatory protein; araC
>Addgene plasmid #172343 | pBAD-BRIC | addgene full sequence | sequence record 338854 | Addgene NGS Result
AAGAAACCAATTGTCCATATTGCATCAGACATTGCCGTCACTGCGTCTTTTACTGGCTCTTCTCGCTAAC
CAAACCGGTAACCCCGCTTATTAAAAGCATTCTGTAACAAAGCGGGACCAAAGCCATGACAAAAACGCGT
AACAAAAGTGTCTATAATCACGGCAGAAAAGTCCACATTGATTATTTGCACGGCGTCACACTTTGCTATG
CCATAGCATTTTTATCCATAAGATTAGCGGATCCTACCTGACGCTTTTTATCGCAACTCTCTACTGTTTC
TCCATACCCGTTTTTTGGGCTAACAGGAGGAATTAACCATGGGGGGTTCTCATCATCATCATCATCATGG
TATGGCTAGCATGACTGGTGGACAGCAAATGGGTCGGGATCTGTACGACGATGACGATAAGGATCCGAGC
TCGAGCATGGTGAGCAAGGGCGAGGCAGTGATCAAGGAGTTCATGCGGTTCAAGGTGCACATGGAGGGCT
CCATGAACGGCCACGAGTTCGAGATCGAGGGCGAGGGCGAGGGCCGCCCCTACGAGGGCACCCAGACCGC
CAAGCTGAAGGTGACCAAGGGTGGCCCCCTGCCCTTCTCCTGGGACATCCTGTCCCCTCAGTTCATGTAC
GGCTCCAGGGCCTTCATCAAGCACCCCGCCGACATCCCCGACTACTATAAGCAGTCCTTCCCCGAGGGCT
TCAAGTGGGAGCGCGTGATGAACTTCGAGGACGGCGGCGCCGTGACCGTGACCCAGGACACCTCCCTGGA
GGACGGCACCCTGATCTACAAGGTGAAGCTCCGCGGCACCAACTTCCCTCCTGACGGCCCCGTAATGCAG
AAGAAGACAATGGGCTGGGAAGCGTCCACCGAGCGGTTGTACCCCGAGGACGGCGTGCTGAAGGGCGACA
TTAAGATGGCCCTGCGCCTGAAGGACGGCGGCCGCTACCTGGCGGACTTCAAGACCATCTACAAGGCCAA
GAAGCCCGTGCAGATGCCCGGCGCCTACAACGTCGACCGCAAGTTGGACATCACCTCCCACAACGAGGAC
TACACCGTGGTGGAACAGTACGAACGCTCCGAGGGCCGCCATCTTGATACACTCGAAGATTTCGTTGGGG
ACTGGCGACAGACAGCCGGCTACAACTTGAGTCAAATCCTTGAACAGGGAGGTGTGTCCAGTTTGTTTCA
GAATCTCGGGGTGTCCGTAACTCCGATCCAAAGGATTGTCCTGAGCGGTGAAAATGGGCTGAAGATCGAC
ATCCATGTCATCATCCCGTATGAAGGTCTGAGCGGCGACCAAATGGGCCAGATCGAAAAAATTTTTAAGG
TGGTGTACCCTGTGGATAATCATCATTTTAAGGTGATCCTGCACTATGGCACACTGGTAATCGACGGGGT
TACGCCGAACTTGATCGACTATTTCGGACGGCCGTATGAAGGCATCGCCGTGTTCGACGGCAAAAAGATC
ACTGTAACAGGGACCCTGATTATGCATGACCAACTGACAGAAGAGCAGATTGCAGAGTTCAAAGAAGCCT
TCTCATTATTCGACAAGGATGGGGACGGCACCATCACCACAAAGGAACTTGGTACCGTTATGAGGTCGCT
TGGACAAAACCCAACGGAAGCAGAATTGCAGGATATGATCAATGAAGTCGATGCTGATGGCAATGGAACG
ATTTACTTTCCTGAATTTCTTACTATGATGGCTAGAAAAATGAAGGACACAGACAGCGAAGAGGAAATCC
GAGAAGCATTCCGTGTTTTTGACAAGGATGGGAACGGCTACATCAGCGCTGCTCAACTACGTCACGTCAT
GACAAACCTTGGGGAGAAGTTAACAGATGAAGAAGTTGATGAAATGATAAGGGAAGCAGATATCGATGGT
GATGGCCAAGTAAACTATGAAGAGTTTGTACAAATGATGACAGCAAAGGGGGGCGAGTCCAAGAGGCGCT
GGAAGAAAAACTTCATTGCCGTCAGCGCTGCCAACCGGTTCAAGAAGATCTCCAGCTCCGGGGCACTGGA
GCTCTGGAAAGGCAACAAAATTATCGACGAGCGCCTGATCAACCCCGACGGCTCCCTGCTGTTCCGAGTA
ACCATCAACGGAGTGACCGGCTGGCGTCTGCATGAACGCATTCTGGCGTGGAGCCACCCGCAGTTCGAAA
AATAAAAGCTTGGCTGTTTTGGCGGATGAGAGAAGATTTTCAGCCTGATACAGATTAAATCAGAACGCAG
AAGCGGTCTGATAAAACAGAATTTGCCTGGCGGCAGTAGCGCGGTGGTCCCACCTGACCCCATGCCGAAC
TCAGAAGTGAAACGCCGTAGCGCCGATGGTAGTGTGGGGTCTCCCCATGCGAGAGTAGGGAACTGCCAGG
CATCAAATAAAACGAAAGGCTCAGTCGAAAGACTGGGCCTTTCGTTTTATCTGTTGTTTGTCGGTGAACG
CTCTCCTGAGTAGGACAAATCCGCCGGGAGCGGATTTGAACGTTGCGAAGCAACGGCCCGGAGGGTGGCG
GGCAGGACGCCCGCCATAAACTGCCAGGCATCAAATTAAGCAGAAGGCCATCCTGACGGATGGCCTTTTT
GCGTTTCTACAAACTCTTTTGTTTATTTTTCTAAATACATTCAAATATGTATCCGCTCATGAGACAATAA
CCCTGATAAATGCTTCAATAATATTGAAAAAGGAAGAGTATGAGTATTCAACATTTCCGTGTCGCCCTTA
TTCCCTTTTTTGCGGCATTTTGCCTTCCTGTTTTTGCTCACCCAGAAACGCTGGTGAAAGTAAAAGATGC
TGAAGATCAGTTGGGTGCACGAGTGGGTTACATCGAACTGGATCTCAACAGCGGTAAGATCCTTGAGAGT
TTTCGCCCCGAAGAACGTTTTCCAATGATGAGCACTTTTAAAGTTCTGCTATGTGGCGCGGTATTATCCC
GTGTTGACGCCGGGCAAGAGCAACTCGGTCGCCGCATACACTATTCTCAGAATGACTTGGTTGAGTACTC
ACCAGTCACAGAAAAGCATCTTACGGATGGCATGACAGTAAGAGAATTATGCAGTGCTGCCATAACCATG
AGTGATAACACTGCGGCCAACTTACTTCTGACAACGATCGGAGGACCGAAGGAGCTAACCGCTTTTTTGC
ACAACATGGGGGATCATGTAACTCGCCTTGATCGTTGGGAACCGGAGCTGAATGAAGCCATACCAAACGA
CGAGCGTGACACCACGATGCCTGTAGCAATGGCAACAACGTTGCGCAAACTATTAACTGGCGAACTACTT
ACTCTAGCTTCCCGGCAACAATTAATAGACTGGATGGAGGCGGATAAAGTTGCAGGACCACTTCTGCGCT
CGGCCCTTCCGGCTGGCTGGTTTATTGCTGATAAATCTGGAGCCGGTGAGCGTGGGTCTCGCGGTATCAT
TGCAGCACTGGGGCCAGATGGTAAGCCCTCCCGTATCGTAGTTATCTACACGACGGGGAGTCAGGCAACT
ATGGATGAACGAAATAGACAGATCGCTGAGATAGGTGCCTCACTGATTAAGCATTGGTAACTGTCAGACC
AAGTTTACTCATATATACTTTAGATTGATTTAAAACTTCATTTTTAATTTAAAAGGATCTAGGTGAAGAT
CCTTTTTGATAATCTCATGACCAAAATCCCTTAACGTGAGTTTTCGTTCCACTGAGCGTCAGACCCCGTA
GAAAAGATCAAAGGATCTTCTTGAGATCCTTTTTTTCTGCGCGTAATCTGCTGCTTGCAAACAAAAAAAC
CACCGCTACCAGCGGTGGTTTGTTTGCCGGATCAAGAGCTACCAACTCTTTTTCCGAAGGTAACTGGCTT
CAGCAGAGCGCAGATACCAAATACTGTCCTTCTAGTGTAGCCGTAGTTAGGCCACCACTTCAAGAACTCT
GTAGCACCGCCTACATACCTCGCTCTGCTAATCCTGTTACCAGTGGCTGCTGCCAGTGGCGATAAGTCGT
GTCTTACCGGGTTGGACTCAAGACGATAGTTACCGGATAAGGCGCAGCGGTCGGGCTGAACGGGGGGTTC
GTGCACACAGCCCAGCTTGGAGCGAACGACCTACACCGAACTGAGATACCTACAGCGTGAGCTATGAGAA
AGCGCCACGCTTCCCGAAGGGAGAAAGGCGGACAGGTATCCGGTAAGCGGCAGGGTCGGAACAGGAGAGC
GCACGAGGGAGCTTCCAGGGGGAAACGCCTGGTATCTTTATAGTCCTGTCGGGTTTCGCCACCTCTGACT
TGAGCGTCGATTTTTGTGATGCTCGTCAGGGGGGCGGAGCCTATGGAAAAACGCCAGCAACGCGGCCTTT
TTACGGTTCCTGGCCTTTTGCTGGCCTTTTGCTCACATGTTCTTTCCTGCGTTATCCCCTGATTCTGTGG
ATAACCGTATTACCGCCTTTGAGTGAGCTGATACCGCTCGCCGCAGCCGAACGACCGAGCGCAGCGAGTC
AGTGAGCGAGGAAGCGGAAGAGCGCCTGATGCGGTATTTTCTCCTTACGCATCTGTGCGGTATTTCACAC
CGCATATGGTGCACTCTCAGTACAATCTGCTCTGATGCCGCATAGTTAAGCCAGTATACACTCCGCTATC
GCTACGTGACTGGGTCATGGCTGCGCCCCGACACCCGCCAACACCCGCTGACGCGCCCTGACGGGCTTGT
CTGCTCCCGGCATCCGCTTACAGACAAGCTGTGACCGTCTCCGGGAGCTGCATGTGTCAGAGGTTTTCAC
CGTCATCACCGAAACGCGCGAGGCAGCAGATCAATTCGCGCGCGAAGGCGAAGCGGCATGCATAATGTGC
CTGTCAAATGGACGAAGCAGGGATTCTGCAAACCCTATGCTACTCCGTCAAGCCGTCAATTGTCTGATTC
GTTACCAATTATGACAACTTGACGGCTACATCATTCACTTTTTCTTCACAACCGGCACGGAACTCGCTCG
GGCTGGCCCCGGTGCATTTTTTAAATACCCGCGAGAAATAGAGTTGATCGTCAAAACCAACATTGCGACC
GACGGTGGCGATAGGCATCCGGGTGGTGCTCAAAAGCAGCTTCGCCTGGCTGATACGTTGGTCCTCGCGC
CAGCTTAAGACGCTAATCCCTAACTGCTGGCGGAAAAGATGTGACAGACGCGACGGCGACAAGCAAACAT
GCTGTGCGACGCTGGCGATATCAAAATTGCTGTCTGCCAGGTGATCGCTGATGTACTGACAAGCCTCGCG
TACCCGATTATCCATCGGTGGATGGAGCGACTCGTTAATCGCTTCCATGCGCCGCAGTAACAATTGCTCA
AGCAGATTTATCGCCAGCAGCTCCGAATAGCGCCCTTCCCCTTGCCCGGCGTTAATGATTTGCCCAAACA
GGTCGCTGAAATGCGGCTGGTGCGCTTCATCCGGGCGAAAGAACCCCGTATTGGCAAATATTGACGGCCA
GTTAAGCCATTCATGCCAGTAGGCGCGCGGACGAAAGTAAACCCACTGGTGATACCATTCGCGAGCCTCC
GGATGACGACCGTAGTGATGAATCTCTCCTGGCGGGAACAGCAAAATATCACCCGGTCGGCAAACAAATT
CTCGTCCCTGATTTTTCACCACCCCCTGACCGCGAATGGTGAGATTGAGAATATAACCTTTCATTCCCAG
CGGTCGGTCGATAAAAAAATCGAGATAACCGTTGGCCTCAATCGGCGTTAAACCCGCCACCAGATGGGCA
TTAAACGAGTATCCCGGCAGCAGGGGATCATTTTGCGCTTCAGCCATACTTTTCATACTCCCGCCATTCA
GAG
